>Addgene plasmid #240490 | pSSBIO32_dCas9_RPA3701 | addgene full sequence | sequence record 494395 | Addgene NGS Result
GCGGCCACCGGCTGGCTCGCTTCGCTCGGCCCGTGGACAACCCTGCTGGACAAGCTGATGGACAGGCTGC
GCCTGCCCACGAGCTTGACCACAGGGATTGCCCACCGGCTACCCAGCCTTCGACCACATACCCACCGGCT
CCAACTGCGCGGCCTGCGGCCTTGCCCCATCAATTTTTTTAATTTTCTCTGGGGAAAAGCCTCCGGCCTG
CGGCCTGCGCGCTTCGCTTGCCGGTTGGACACCAAGTGGAAGGCGGGTCAAGGCTCGCGCAGCGACCGCG
CAGCGGCTTGGCCTTGACGCGCCTGGAACGACCCAAGCCTATGCGAGTGGGGGCAGTCGAAGGGCGAAGC
CCGCCCGCCTGCCCCCCGAGCCTCACGGCGGCGAGTGCGGGGGTTCCAAGGGGGCAGCGCCACCTTGGGC
AAGGCCGAAGGCCGCGCAGTCGATCAACAAGCCCCGGAGGGGCCACTTTTTGCCGGAGGGGGAGCCGCGC
CGAAGGCGTGGGGGAACCCCGCAGGGGTGCCCTTCTTTGGGCACCAAAGAACTAGATATAGGGCGAAATG
CGAAAGACTTAAAAATCAACAACTTAAAAAAGGGGGGTACGCAACAGCTCATTGCGGCACCCCCCGCAAT
AGCTCATTGCGTAGGTTAAAGAAAATCTGTAATTGACTGCCACTTTTACGCAACGCATAATTGTTGTCGC
GCTGCCGAAAAGTTGCAGCTGATTGCGCATGGTGCCGCAACCGTGCGGCACCCCTACCGCATGGAGATAA
GCATGGCCACGCAGTCCAGAGAAATCGGCATTCAAGCCAAGAACAAGCCCGGTCACTGGGTGCAAACGGA
ACGCAAAGCGCATGAGGCGTGGGCCGGGCTTATTGCGAGGAAACCCACGGCGGCAATGCTGCTGCATCAC
CTCGTGGCGCAGATGGGCCACCAGAACGCCGTGGTGGTCAGCCAGAAGACACTTTCCAAGCTCATCGGAC
GTTCTTTGCGGACGGTCCAATACGCAGTCAAGGACTTGGTGGCCGAGCGCTGGATCTCCGTCGTGAAGCT
CAACGGCCCCGGCACCGTGTCGGCCTACGTGGTCAATGACCGCGTGGCGTGGGGCCAGCCCCGCGACCAG
TTGCGCCTGTCGGTGTTCAGTGCCGCCGTGGTGGTTGATCACGACGACCAGGACGAATCGCTGTTGGGGC
ATGGCGACCTGCGCCGCATCCCGACCCTGTATCCGGGCGAGCAGCAACTACCGACCGGCCCCGGCGAGGA
GCCGCCCAGCCAGCCCGGCATTCCGGGCATGGAACCAGACCTGCCAGCCTTGACCGAAACGGAGGAATGG
GAACGGCGCGGGCAGCAGCGCCTGCCGATGCCCGATGAGCCGTGTTTTCTGGACGATGGCGAGCCGTTGG
AGCCGCCGACACGGGTCACGCTGCCGCGCCGGTAGCACTTGGGTTGCGCAGCAACCCGTAAGTGCGCTGT
TCCAGACTATCGGCTGTAGCCGCCTCGCCGCCCTATACCTTGTCTGCCTCCCCGCGTTGCGTCGCGGTGC
ATGGAGCCGGGCCACCTCGACCTGAATGGAAGCACGTCCTCACTGCCCGCTTTCCAGTCGGGAAACCTGT
CGTGCCAGCTGCATTAATGAATCGGCCAATGCGCGGGGAGAGGCGGTTTGCGTATTGGGCGCCAGGGTGG
TTTTTCTTTTCACCAGTGAGACGGGCAACAGCTGATTGCCCTTCACCGCCTGGCCCTGAGAGAGTTGCAG
CAAGCGGTCCACGCTGGTTTGCCCCAGCAGGCGAAAATCCTGTTTGATGGTGGTTAACGGCGGGATATAA
CATGAGCTGTCTTCGGTATCGTCGTATCCCACTACCGAGATGTCCGCACCAACGCGCAGCCCGGACTCGG
TAATGGCGCGCATTGCGCCCAGCGCCATCTGATCGTTGGCAACCAGCATCGCAGTGGGAACGATGCCCTC
ATTCAGCATTTGCATGGTTTGTTGAAAACCGGACATGGCACTCCAGTCGCCTTCCCGTTCCGCTATCGGC
TGAATTTGATTGCGAGTGAGATATTTATGCCAGCCAGCCAGACGCAGACGCGCCGAGACAGAACTTAATG
GGCCCGCTAACAGCGCGATTTGCTGGTGACCCAATGCGACCAGATGCTCCACGCCCAGTCGCGTACCGTC
TTCATGGGAGAAAATAATACTGTTGATGGGTGTCTGGTCAGAGACATCAAGAAATAACGCCGGAACATTA
GTGCAGGCAGCTTCCACAGCAATGGCATCCTGGTCATCCAGCGGATAGTTAATGATCAGCCCACTGACGC
GTTGCGCGAGAAGATTGTGCACCGCCGCTTTACAGGCTTCGACGCCGCTTCGTTCTACCATCGACACCAC
CACGCTGGCACCCAGTTGATCGGCGCGAGATTTAATCGCCGCGACAATTTGCGACGGCGCGTGCAGGGCC
AGACTGGAGGTGGCAACGCCAATCAGCAACGACTGTTTGCCCGCCAGTTGTTGTGCCACGCGGTTGGGAA
TGTAATTCAGCTCCGCCATCGCCGCTTCCACTTTTTCCCGCGTTTTCGCAGAAACGTGGCTGGCCTGGTT
CACCACGCGGGAAACGGTCTGATAAGAGACACCGGCATACTCTGCGACATCGTATAACGTTACTGGTTTC
ACATTCACCACCCTGAATTGACTCTCTTCCGGGCGCTATCATGCCATACCGCGAAAGGTTTTGCGCCATT
CGATGGTGTCCGGGATCTCGACGCTCTCCCTTATGCGACTCCTGCATTAGGAAGCAGCCCAGTAGTAGGT
TGAGGCCGTTGAGCACGACGGGTTTCCCGACTGGAAAGCGGGCAGTGAGCGCAACGCAATTAATGTGAGT
TAGCTCACTCATTAGGCACCCCAGGCTTTACACTTTATGCTTCCGGCTCGTATGTTGTGTGGAATTGTGA
GCGGATAACAATTTCAAAAGAATTCAAAAGATCTAAAGAGGACTTCGGATCTATGGATAAGAAATACTCA
ATAGGCTTAGCTATCGGCACAAATAGCGTCGGATGGGCGGTGATCACTGATGAATATAAGGTTCCGTCTA
AAAAGTTCAAGGTTCTGGGAAATACAGACCGCCACAGTATCAAAAAAAATCTTATAGGGGCTCTTTTATT
TGACAGTGGAGAGACAGCGGAAGCGACTCGTCTCAAACGGACAGCTCGTAGAAGGTATACACGTCGGAAG
AATCGTATTTGTTATCTACAGGAGATTTTTTCAAATGAGATGGCGAAAGTAGATGATAGTTTCTTTCATC
GACTTGAAGAGTCTTTTTTGGTGGAAGAAGACAAGAAGCATGAACGTCATCCTATTTTTGGAAATATAGT
AGATGAAGTTGCTTATCATGAGAAATATCCAACTATCTATCATCTGCGAAAAAAATTGGTAGATTCTACT
GATAAAGCGGATTTGCGCTTAATCTATTTGGCCTTAGCGCATATGATTAAGTTTCGTGGTCATTTTTTGA
TTGAGGGAGATTTAAATCCTGATAATAGTGATGTGGACAAACTATTTATCCAGTTGGTACAAACCTACAA
TCAATTATTTGAAGAAAACCCTATTAACGCAAGTGGAGTAGATGCTAAAGCGATTCTTTCTGCACGATTG
AGTAAATCAAGACGATTAGAAAATCTCATTGCTCAGCTCCCCGGTGAGAAGAAAAATGGCTTATTTGGGA
ATCTCATTGCTTTGTCATTGGGTTTGACCCCTAATTTTAAATCAAATTTTGATTTGGCAGAAGATGCTAA
ATTACAGCTTTCAAAAGATACTTACGATGATGATTTAGATAATTTATTGGCGCAAATTGGAGATCAATAT
GCTGATTTGTTTTTGGCAGCTAAGAATTTATCAGATGCTATTTTACTTTCAGATATCCTAAGAGTAAATA
CTGAAATAACTAAGGCTCCCCTATCAGCTTCAATGATTAAACGCTACGATGAACATCATCAAGACTTGAC
TCTTTTAAAAGCTTTAGTTCGACAACAACTTCCAGAAAAGTATAAAGAAATCTTTTTTGATCAATCAAAA
AACGGATATGCAGGTTATATTGATGGGGGAGCTAGCCAAGAAGAATTTTATAAATTTATCAAACCAATTT
TAGAAAAAATGGATGGTACTGAGGAATTATTGGTGAAACTAAATCGTGAAGATTTGCTGCGCAAGCAACG
GACCTTTGACAACGGCTCTATTCCCCATCAAATTCACTTGGGTGAGCTGCATGCTATTTTGAGAAGACAA
GAAGACTTTTATCCATTTTTAAAAGACAATCGTGAGAAGATTGAAAAAATCTTGACTTTTCGAATTCCTT
ATTATGTTGGTCCATTGGCGCGTGGCAATAGTCGTTTTGCATGGATGACTCGGAAGTCTGAAGAAACAAT
TACCCCATGGAATTTTGAAGAAGTTGTCGATAAAGGTGCTTCAGCTCAATCATTTATTGAACGCATGACA
AACTTTGATAAAAATCTTCCAAATGAAAAAGTACTACCAAAACATAGTTTGCTTTATGAGTATTTTACGG
TTTATAACGAATTGACAAAGGTCAAATATGTTACTGAAGGAATGCGAAAACCAGCATTTCTTTCAGGTGA
ACAGAAGAAAGCCATTGTTGATTTACTCTTCAAAACAAATCGAAAAGTAACCGTTAAGCAATTAAAAGAA
GATTATTTCAAAAAAATAGAATGTTTTGATAGTGTTGAAATTTCAGGAGTTGAAGATAGATTTAATGCTT
CATTAGGTACCTACCATGATTTGCTAAAAATTATTAAAGATAAAGATTTTTTGGATAATGAAGAAAATGA
AGATATCTTAGAGGATATTGTTTTAACATTGACCTTATTTGAAGATAGGGAGATGATTGAGGAAAGACTT
AAAACATATGCTCACCTCTTTGATGATAAGGTGATGAAACAGCTTAAACGTCGCCGTTATACTGGTTGGG
GACGTTTGTCTCGAAAATTGATTAATGGTATTAGGGATAAGCAATCTGGCAAAACAATATTAGATTTTTT
GAAATCAGATGGTTTTGCCAATCGCAATTTTATGCAGCTGATCCATGATGATAGTTTGACATTTAAAGAA
GACATTCAAAAAGCACAAGTGTCTGGACAAGGCGATAGTTTACATGAACATATTGCAAATTTAGCTGGTA
GCCCTGCTATTAAAAAAGGTATTTTACAGACTGTAAAAGTTGTTGATGAATTGGTCAAAGTAATGGGGCG
GCATAAGCCAGAAAATATCGTTATTGAAATGGCACGTGAAAATCAGACAACTCAAAAGGGCCAGAAAAAT
TCGCGAGAGCGTATGAAACGAATCGAAGAAGGTATCAAAGAATTAGGAAGTCAGATTCTTAAAGAGCATC
CTGTTGAAAATACTCAATTGCAAAATGAAAAGCTCTATCTCTATTATCTCCAAAATGGAAGAGACATGTA
TGTGGACCAAGAATTAGATATTAATCGTTTAAGTGATTATGATGTCGATGCCATTGTTCCACAAAGTTTC
CTTAAAGACGATTCAATAGACAATAAGGTCTTAACGCGTTCTGATAAAAATCGTGGTAAATCGGATAACG
TTCCAAGTGAAGAAGTAGTCAAAAAGATGAAAAACTATTGGAGACAACTTCTAAACGCCAAGTTAATCAC
TCAACGTAAGTTTGATAATTTAACGAAAGCTGAACGTGGAGGTTTGAGTGAACTTGATAAAGCTGGTTTT
ATCAAACGCCAATTGGTTGAAACTCGCCAAATCACTAAGCATGTGGCACAAATTTTGGATAGTCGCATGA
ATACTAAATACGATGAAAATGATAAACTTATTCGAGAGGTTAAAGTGATTACCTTAAAATCTAAATTAGT
TTCTGACTTCCGAAAAGATTTCCAATTCTATAAAGTACGTGAGATTAACAATTACCATCATGCCCATGAT
GCGTATCTAAATGCCGTCGTTGGAACTGCTTTGATTAAGAAATATCCAAAACTTGAATCGGAGTTTGTCT
ATGGTGATTATAAAGTTTATGATGTTCGTAAAATGATTGCTAAGTCTGAGCAAGAAATAGGCAAAGCAAC
CGCAAAATATTTCTTTTACTCTAATATCATGAACTTCTTCAAAACAGAAATTACACTTGCAAATGGAGAG
ATTCGCAAACGCCCTCTAATCGAAACTAATGGGGAAACTGGAGAAATTGTCTGGGATAAAGGGCGAGATT
TTGCCACAGTGCGCAAAGTATTGTCCATGCCCCAAGTCAATATTGTCAAGAAAACAGAAGTACAGACAGG
CGGATTCTCCAAGGAGTCAATTTTACCAAAAAGAAATTCGGACAAGCTTATTGCTCGTAAAAAAGACTGG
GATCCAAAAAAATATGGTGGTTTTGATAGTCCAACGGTAGCTTATTCAGTCCTAGTGGTTGCTAAGGTGG
AAAAAGGGAAATCGAAGAAGTTAAAATCCGTTAAAGAGTTACTAGGGATCACAATTATGGAAAGAAGTTC
CTTTGAAAAAAATCCGATTGACTTTTTAGAAGCTAAAGGATATAAGGAAGTTAAAAAAGACTTAATCATT
AAACTACCTAAATATAGTCTTTTTGAGTTAGAAAACGGTCGTAAACGGATGCTGGCTAGTGCCGGAGAAT
TACAAAAAGGAAATGAGCTGGCTCTGCCAAGCAAATATGTGAATTTTTTATATTTAGCTAGTCATTATGA
AAAGTTGAAGGGTAGTCCAGAAGATAACGAACAAAAACAATTGTTTGTGGAGCAGCATAAGCATTATTTA
GATGAGATTATTGAGCAAATCAGTGAATTTTCTAAGCGTGTTATTTTAGCAGATGCCAATTTAGATAAAG
TTCTTAGTGCATATAACAAACATAGAGACAAACCAATACGTGAACAAGCAGAAAATATTATTCATTTATT
TACGTTGACGAATCTTGGAGCTCCCGCTGCTTTTAAATATTTTGATACAACAATTGATCGTAAACGATAT
ACGTCTACAAAAGAAGTTTTAGATGCCACTCTTATCCATCAATCCATCACTGGTCTTTATGAAACACGCA
TTGATTTGAGTCAGCTAGGAGGTGACTGAAGTATATTTTAGATGAAGACGAAAACTACGCTCTGGCTGCT
TAACTCGAGTAAGGATCTCCAGGCATCAAATAAAACGAAAGGCTCAGTCGAAAGACTGGGCCTTTCGTTT
TATCTGTTGTTTGTCGGTGAACGCTCTCTACTAGAGTCACACTGGCTCACCTTCGGGTGGGCCTTTCTGC
GTTTATACCTAGGGATATATTCCGCTTCCTCGCTCACTGACTCGCTACGCTCGGTCGTTCGACTGCGGCG
AGCGGAAATGGCTTACGAACGGGGCGGAGATTTCCTGGAAGATGCCAGACGTCTAAGAAAAGGAATATTC
AGCAATTTGCCCGTGCCGAAGAAAGGCCCACCCGTGAAGGTGAGCCAGTGAGTTGATTGCTACGTAATTA
GTTAGTTAGCCCTTAGTGACTCGAATTCGTTGACAGCTAGCTCAGTCCTAGGTATAATGCTAGCCTTTTA
CACCATGAACCGCGCGGGTTTTAGAGCTAGAAATAGCAAGTTAAAATAAGGCTAGTCCGTTATCAACTTG
AAAAAGTGGCACCGAGTCGGTGCTTTTTTTCTAGATAATTGGAGACCGAGCTGGTCTCTCTAGGATGTGC
ACTAGTAGAGCTCTGCAGGAGTCACTAAGGGTTAGTTAGTTAGATTAGCAGAAAGTCAAAAGCCTCCGAC
CGGAGGCTTTTGACTAAAACTTCCCTTGGGCTTGGTCGGTCATTTCGAACCCCAGAGTCCCGCTCAGAAG
AACTCGTCAAGAAGGCGATAGAAGGCGATGCGCTGCGAATCGGGAGCGGCGATACCGTAAAGCACGAGGA
AGCGGTCAGCCCATTCGCCGCCAAGCTCTTCAGCAATATCACGGGTAGCCAACGCTATGTCCTGATAGCG
GTCCGCCACACCCAGCCGGCCACAGTCGATGAATCCAGAAAAGCGGCCATTTTCCACCATGATATTCGGC
AAGCAGGCATCGCCATGGGTCACGACGAGATCCTCGCCGTCGGGCATGCGCGCCTTGAGCCTGGCGAACA
GTTCGGCTGGCGCGAGCCCCTGATGCTCTTCGTCCAGATCATCCTGATCGACAAGACCGGCTTCCATCCG
AGTACGTGCTCGCTCGATGCGATGTTTCGCTTGGTGGTCGAATGGGCAGGTAGCCGGATCAAGCGTATGC
AGCCGCCGCATTGCATCAGCCATGATGGATACTTTCTCGGCAGGAGCAAGGTGAGATGACAGGAGATCCT
GCCCCGGCACTTCGCCCAATAGCAGCCAGTCCCTTCCCGCTTCAGTGACAACGTCGAGCACAGCTGCGCA
AGGAACGCCCGTCGTGGCCAGCCACGATAGCCGCGCTGCCTCGTCCTGCAGTTCATTCAGGGCACCGGAC
AGGTCGGTCTTGACAAAAAGAACCGGGCGCCCCTGCGCTGACAGCCGGAACACGGCGGCATCAGAGCAGC
CGATTGTCTGTTGTGCCCAGTCATAGCCGAATAGCCTCTCCACCCAAGCGGCCGGAGAACCTGCGTGCAA
TCCATCTTGTTCAATCATGCGAAACGATCCTCATCCTGTCTCTTGATCAGATCTTGATCCCCTGCGCCAT
CAGATCCTTGGCGGCAAGAAAGCCATCCAGTTTACTTTGCAGGGCTTCCCAACCTTACCAGAGGGCGCCC
CAGCTGGCAATTCCGGTTCGCTTGCTGTCCATAAAACCGCCCAGTCTAGCTATCGCCATGTAAGCCCACT
GCAAGCTACCTGCTTTCTCTTTGCGCTTGCGTTTTCCCTTGTCCAGATAGCCATGCATGCTTGCGTTTTC
CCTTGTCCAGATAGCCCAGTAGCTGACATTCATCCCAGGTGGCACTTTTCGGGGAAATGTGCGCGCCCGC
GTTCCTGCTGGCGCTGGGCCTGTTTCTGGCGCTGGACTTCCCGCTGTTCCGTCAGCAGCTTTTCGCCCAC
GGCCTTGATGATCGCGGCGGCCTTGGCCTGCATATCCCGATTCAACGGCCCCAGGGCGTCCAGAACGGGC
TTCAGGCGCTCCCGAAGGTCTCGGGCCGTCTCTTGGGCTTGATCGGCCTTCTTGCGCATCTCACGCGCTC
CTGCGGCGGCCTGTAGGGCAGGCTCATACCCCTGCCGAACCGCTTTTGTCAGCCGGTCGGCCACGGCTTC
CGGCGTCTCAACGCGCTTTGAGATTCCCAGCTTTTCGGCCAATCCATGCGGTGCATAGGCGCGTGGCTCG
ACCGCTTGCGGGCTGATGGTGACGTGGCCCACTGGTGGCCGCTCCAGGGCCTCGTAGAACGCCTGAATGC
GCGTGTGACGTGCCTTGCTGCCCTCGATGCCCCGTTGCAGCCCTAGATCGGCCACAGCGGCCGCAAACGT
GGTCTGGTCGCGGGTCATCTGCGCTTTGTTGCCGATGAACTCCTTGGCCGACAGCCTGCCGTCCTGCGTC
AGCGGCACCACGAACGCGGTCATGTGCGGGCTGGTTTCGTCACGGTGGATGCTGGCCGTCACGATGCGAT
CCGCCCCGTACTTGTCCGCCAGCCACTTGTGCGCCTTCTCGAAGAACGCCGCCTGCTGTTCTTGGCTGGC
CGACTTCCACCATTCCGGGCTGGCCGTCATGACGTACTCGACCGCCAACACAGCGTCCTTGCGCCGCTTC
TCTGGCAGCAACTCGCGCAGTCGGCCCATCGCTTCATCGGTGCTGCTGGCCGCCCAGTGCTCGTTCTCTG
GCGTCCTGCTGGCGTCAGCGTTGGGCGTCTCGCGCTCGCGGTAGGCGTGCTTGAGACTGGCCGCCACGTT
GCCCATTTTCGCCAGCTTCTTGCATCGCATGATCGCGTATGCCGCCATGCCTGCCCCTCCCTTTTGGTGT
CCAACCGGCTCGACGGGGGCAGCGCAAGGCGGTGCCTCCGGCGGGCCACTCAATGCTTGAGTATACTCAC
TAGACTTTGCTTCGCAAAGTCGTGACCGCCTACGGCGGCTGCGGCGCCCTACGGGCTTGCTCTCCGGGCT
TCGCCCTGCGCGGTCGCTGCGCTCCCTTGCCAGCCCGTGGATATGTGGACGATGGCCGCGA
Features (pLannotate 1.2.2; 21 found; start..end, strand, type, name):
      1..772     +  rep_origin     pBBR1 oriV: replication origin of the broad-host-range plasmid pBBR1 from Bordetella bronchiseptica; requires the pBBR1 Rep protein for replication
    773..1435    +  CDS            pBBR1 Rep: replication protein for the broad-host-range plasmid pBBR1 from Bordetella bronchiseptica
   1496..1565    +  CDS            TcR (fragment): tetracycline efflux protein; tet; confers resistance to tetracycline
   1580..2662    -  CDS            lacI: lac repressor; lacI; The lac repressor binds to the lac operator to inhibit transcription in E. coli. This inhibition can be relieved by adding lactose or isopropyl-β-D-thiogalactopyranoside (IPTG).
   2663..2740    -  promoter       lacI promoter: lacI
   2748..2816    -  CDS            TcR (fragment): tetracycline efflux protein; tet; confers resistance to tetracycline
   2813..2848    +  CDS            lacI (fragment): lac repressor; lacI; The lac repressor binds to the lac operator to inhibit transcription in E. coli. This inhibition can be relieved by adding lactose or isopropyl-β-D-thiogalactopyranoside (IPTG).
   2861..2882    +  protein_bind   CAP binding site: CAP binding activates transcription in the presence of cAMP. E. coli catabolite activator protein
   2897..2927    +  promoter       lac promoter: promoter for the E. coli lac operon
   2935..2951    +  protein_bind   lac operator: The lac repressor binds to the lac operator to inhibit transcription in E. coli. This inhibition can be relieved by adding lactose or isopropyl-β-D-thiogalactopyranoside (IPTG). lac repressor encoded by lacI
   2993..7099    +  CDS            dCas9: catalytically dead mutant of the Cas9 endonuclease from the Streptococcus pyogenes Type II CRISPR/Cas system RNA-guided DNA-binding protein that lacks endonuclease activity due to the D10A mutation in the RuvC catalytic domain and the H840A mutation in the HNH catalytic domain
   7117..7140    +  CDS            ssrA tag (fragment): C-terminal peptide that mediates degradation in bacteria through the ClpXP and ClpAP proteases (McGinness et al., 2006) wild-type LAA variant
   7167..7238    +  terminator     rrnB T1 terminator: transcription terminator T1 from the E. coli rrnB gene
   7254..7281    +  terminator     T7Te terminator: phage T7 early transcription terminator
   7300..7355    -  rep_origin     RSF ori (fragment): Plasmids containing the RSF 1030 origin of replication can be propagated in E. coli cells that contain additional plasmids with compatible origins.
   7437..7466    -  terminator     T3Te terminator: phage T3 early transcription terminator
   7520..7554    +  promoter       J23119 promoter: bacterial promoter (Registry of Standard Biological Parts BBa J23119)
   7578..7653    +  misc_RNA       gRNA scaffold: guide RNA scaffold for the Streptococcus pyogenes CRISPR/Cas9 system
   7754..7785    +  terminator     tonB terminator: bidirectional E. coli tonB-P14 transcription terminator
   7837..8628    -  CDS            neo: KKA2_KLEPN - Also known as kan, nptII. Experimental evidence at protein level: Swiss-Prot protein existence level 1. Resistance to kanamycin, neomycin, paromomycin, ribostamycin, butirosin and gentamicin B. From Klebsiella pneumoniae.
   8660..8872    -  CDS            tnpA (fragment): TN5P_ECOLX - Also known as tnp. Experimental evidence at protein level: Swiss-Prot protein existence level 1. Mediates transposition of transposon Tn5 by a 'cut and paste' mechanism. First, the monomeric transposase binds the 19 bp inverted DNA repeats flanking the transposon. Then, dimerization of the DNA- bound transposase creates a synaptic DNA complex. After nicking of the first DNA strand, excision of the transposon proceeds through a series of intermediates. The transposase then mediates the insertion of the transposon at a new site by strand transfer. The activity of the wild- type tran
