[The description below was written by a language model from this plasmid's Addgene catalogue record and pLannotate feature annotations shown in this document.]
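Description:
pSSBIO32_dCas9_RPA3701 is a low-copy, broad-host-range bacterial CRISPR interference plasmid built on the pBHR1 backbone and designed to knock down the gene RPA3701; the associated study concerns lignin degradation in Rhodopseudomonas palustris CGA009. It replicates through the pBBR1 oriV together with its cognate pBBR1 Rep protein, a system from Bordetella bronchiseptica that functions in a wide range of Gram-negative hosts, so the same plasmid can be maintained in E. coli cloning strains and in the target organism. The feature table shows a neo (nptII) kanamycin-resistance gene flanked by a Tn5 transposase remnant. The catalogue entry lists kanamycin and gentamicin selection, but no dedicated gentamicin-resistance gene is annotated. About 1.3 kb at the end of the 10.1 kb sequence carries no annotation.

The payload has two transcription units. The first expresses Streptococcus pyogenes dCas9, carrying the D10A and H840A mutations that abolish nuclease activity while preserving RNA-guided DNA binding. It is driven by the lac promoter with its CAP binding site and lac operator. A divergently oriented lacI gene with its own promoter supplies repressor, making dCas9 expression IPTG-inducible. A partial ssrA degradation tag is annotated just downstream of the dCas9 coding sequence and may limit protein accumulation, and the unit ends with the rrnB T1 and T7Te terminators. The second unit uses the constitutive J23119 promoter to transcribe a single guide RNA, consisting of the RPA3701-targeting spacer fused to the S. pyogenes gRNA scaffold and terminated by the tonB terminator. The resulting dCas9–sgRNA complex binds the target locus and sterically blocks transcription, allowing loss-of-function analysis of RPA3701 without altering the genome. Short TcR, lacI and RSF ori fragments appear to be cloning remnants.
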