Addgene plasmid #240490: pSSBIO32_dCas9_RPA3701
Purpose: CRISPRi-mediated Knockdown of RPA3701
Depositing lab: Rajib Saha. Depositing organization: University of Nebraska at Lincoln. Publication: High enzyme promiscuity in lignin degradation mechanisms in Rhodopseudomonas palustris CGA009. Kathol M, Chowdhury NB, Immethun C, Alsiyabi A, Morris D, Naldrett MJ, Saha R. Appl Environ Microbiol. 2025 Aug 20;91(8):e0057325. doi: 10.1128/aem.00573-25. Epub 2025 Jul 8. PubMed 40626778.
Backbone
  Vector backbone: pBHR1
  Vector type: Bacterial Expression, CRISPR
Growth in bacteria
  Bacterial resistance: Kanamycin and Gentamicin, 50 & 10 μg/mL
  Growth temperature: 37°C
  Growth strain: NEB Stable
  Copy number: Low Copy
Gene/Insert
  Gene/Insert name: Cas9
  gRNA/shRNA sequence: CTTTTACACCATGAACCGCGCGG
  Species: Streptococcus pyogenes
  Mutation: D10A, H840A
  Entrez Gene: cas9 (a.k.a. SPY_RS04360, SPy1046, SPy_1046)
  Promoter: Plac
  Cloning method: Gibson Cloning
Terms and licenses: Academic/Nonprofit Terms; Industry Terms: Not Available to Industry
Depositor comments: Please visit https://doi.org/10.1101/2025.02.15.638337 for bioRxiv preprint.
How to cite: pSSBIO32_dCas9_RPA3701 was a gift from Rajib Saha (Addgene plasmid # 240490 ; http://n2t.net/addgene:240490 ; RRID:Addgene_240490)
